Addgene plasmid #60391: pRS426-TUB1-internal6xHis (1-440)
Purpose: Expression of yeast alpha tubulin (TUB1) - internal 6xHis without Cterminal tail using a GAL promoter
Depositing lab: Ron Vale. Depositing organization: University of California, San Francisco (UCSF). Publication: Regulation of microtubule motors by tubulin isotypes and post-translational modifications. Sirajuddin M, Rice LM, Vale RD. Nat Cell Biol. 2014 Apr;16(4):335-44. doi: 10.1038/ncb2920. Epub 2014 Mar 16. PubMed 24633327.
Backbone
  Vector backbone: pRS426
  Vector type: Yeast Expression
  Selectable markers: URA marker for yeast
Growth in bacteria
  Bacterial resistance: Ampicillin, 100 μg/mL
  Growth temperature: 37°C
  Growth strain: Top10
  Copy number: High Copy
Gene/Insert
  Gene/Insert name: TUB1 (alt name: Yeast alpha Tubulin - delta CTT)
  Species: S. cerevisiae (budding yeast)
  Insert size (bp): 1500
  Mutation: internal 6xHis (see supplement figure 4), amino acids 1-440
  Entrez Gene: TUB1 (a.k.a. YML085C)
  Promoter: GAL
  Cloning method: Restriction Enzyme; 5′ cloning site BamHI (not destroyed); 3′ cloning site XhoI (not destroyed)
  Sequencing primers: 5′ aacgtcaaggagaaaaaacc; 3′ gggagggcgtgaatgtaagc
Terms and licenses: Academic/Nonprofit Terms; Industry Terms: Not Available to Industry
How to cite: pRS426-TUB1-internal6xHis (1-440) was a gift from Ron Vale (Addgene plasmid # 60391 ; http://n2t.net/addgene:60391 ; RRID:Addgene_60391)
