[The description below was written by a language model from this plasmid's Addgene catalogue record.]
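Description:
pRS426-TUB1-internal6xHis (1-440) is a yeast expression plasmid built on the pRS426 backbone, a yeast–E. coli shuttle vector of the pRS series. In bacteria it is maintained at high copy under ampicillin selection, and in Saccharomyces cerevisiae it is selected through a URA marker, which complements uracil auxotrophy in a suitable host strain. pRS426 is generally known as an episomal, multicopy 2μ-based vector, although no feature table accompanies this record to confirm the individual backbone elements.

The insert, roughly 1.5 kb and cloned between BamHI and XhoI sites that both remain intact, encodes budding yeast alpha-tubulin (TUB1, YML085C) truncated to amino acids 1–440, which removes the C-terminal tail (the "delta CTT" form). A 6xHis tag is placed internally within the protein rather than at either terminus; the record refers to the associated publication for its exact position and does not state it directly. Expression is driven by a GAL promoter, so transcription is induced by galactose, allowing controlled overproduction of the modified tubulin; the record does not specify which GAL promoter is used.

According to the record, the construct is intended for expression of tail-less, His-tagged alpha-tubulin in yeast. The internal histidine tag would permit metal-affinity purification of the recombinant protein. The associated work concerns how tubulin isotypes and post-translational modifications regulate microtubule motors, a setting in which tubulin lacking its C-terminal tail is useful for testing the tail's contribution to motor behaviour.
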