>Addgene plasmid #60391 | pRS426-TUB1-internal6xHis (1-440) | addgene partial sequence | sequence record 98562 | M13-F20 5'-TGTAAAACGACGGCCAGT-3'
GGGCGATGGGTACCGGCCGCAAATTAAAGCCTTCGAGCGTCCCAAAACCTTCTCAAGCAAGGTTTTCAGT
ATAATGTTACATGCGTACACGCGTCTGTACAGAAAAAAAAGAAAAATTTGAAATATAAATAACGTTCTTA
ATACTAACATAACTATAAAAAAATAAATAGGGACCTAGACTTCAGGTTGTCTAACTCCTTCCTTTTCGGT
TAGAGCGGATGTGGGGGGAGGGCGTGAATGTAAGCGTGACATAACTAATTACATGACTCGAGTTATGAGT
CGGCACCCACTTCGATGTAATCTCTTTCTAAAGCAGCCAAATCTTCTCTAGCTTCGGTGAATTCACCTTC
TTCCATACCTTCACCGACATACCAGTGGACGAAAGCACGTTTGGCATACATTAAATCGAATTTTCTATCG
ATTCTCTTCCAAGCCTCAGCAATGGATGTGGTATTTGACAACATACAGACGGCCCTATCCACAGTGGCCA
ATTGTGAGTTTGGTGTGGCAGTTGGAGGTTCGTAGCAAATACCGATCTTGAAACCAGTTGGACACCAATC
AACCAATTGGACGGTCTTCTTGTTTTTCACCTGCTCGACAGCTCTTTGAACATCTCTTGTTACCACATCA
CCCCTGTATAACAGACAAGTAGCCATGTATTTACCATCTCTTGGATCACACTTGACCATCTGGTTACCAG
GTTCAAAACAAGCGTTTGTAATTTCTGACACAGAGTTGGACTCATGGAATGCCTTTGATTTGGATAAGAC
TGGAGAATATGAAACT
