>Addgene plasmid #60391 | pRS426-TUB1-internal6xHis (1-440) | addgene partial sequence | sequence record 98563 | M13-Rev 5'-CAGGAAACAGCTATGACC-3'
GGGAACAAAAGCTGGAGCTCTAGTACGGATTAGAAGCCGCCGAGCGGGTGACAGCCCTCCGAAGGAAGAC
TCTCCTCCGTGCGTCCTCGTCTTCACCGGTCGCGTTCCTGAAACGCAGATGTGCCTCGCGCCGCACTGCT
CCGAACAATAAAGATTCTACAATACTAGCTTTTATGGTTATGAAGAGGAAAAATTGGCAGTAACCTGGCC
CCACAAACCTTCAAATGAACGAATCAAATTAACAACCATAGGATGATAATGCGATTAGTTTTTTAGCCTT
ATTTCTGGGGTAATTAATCAGCGAAGCGATGATTTTTGATCTATTAACAGATATATAAATGCAAAAACTG
CATAACCACTTTAACTAATACTTTCAACATTTTCGGTTTGTATTACTTCTTATTCAAATGTAATAAAAGT
ATCAACAAAAAATTGTTAATATACCTCTATACTTTAACGTCAAGGAGAAAAAACCCCGGATTCTAGAACT
AGTGGATCCAAAATGAGAGAAGTTATTAGTATTAATGGTATGTTCGATTTGCCCGTCCAGGCTAGATCTT
TTTTTTGTTAGTTCATTTTGGCGTTTCATCTTTCATTACTAACTTCAACGCAAAATTTTTTTTTTTTGAT
TTCTCTTTACAGTCGGTCAAGCTGGTTGTCAGATTGGTAATGCCTGTTGGGAATTATATTCCCTTGAGCA
CGGTATTAAGCCGGATGGACATCTAGAAGATGGCCTTTCAAAGCCGCATCATCACCATCATCACAA
